Addgene plasmid #168392: pTL331
Purpose: pGBKT7 yeast two-hybrid plasmid
Depositing lab: Sophien Kamoun. Depositing organization: Sainsbury Laboratory, Norwich. Publication: A single amino acid polymorphism in a conserved effector of the multihost blast fungus pathogen expands host-target binding spectrum. Bentham AR, Petit-Houdenot Y, Win J, Chuma I, Terauchi R, Banfield MJ, Kamoun S, Langner T. PLoS Pathog. 2021 Nov 10;17(11):e1009957. doi: 10.1371/journal.ppat.1009957. eCollection 2021 Nov. PubMed 34758051.
Backbone
  Vector backbone: pGBKT7
  Vector type: Yeast Expression
Growth in bacteria
  Bacterial resistance: Kanamycin, 50 μg/mL
  Growth temperature: 37°C
  Growth strain: DH5alpha
  Copy number: High Copy
Gene/Insert
  Gene/Insert name: LOC_ Os01g52160
  Species: Oryza sativa
  Cloning method: Unknown
Terms and licenses: Academic/Nonprofit Terms; Industry Terms: Not Available to Industry
How to cite: pTL331 was a gift from Sophien Kamoun (Addgene plasmid # 168392 ; http://n2t.net/addgene:168392 ; RRID:Addgene_168392)
