[The description below was written by a language model from this plasmid's Addgene catalogue record and pLannotate feature annotations shown in this document.]
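Description:
pTL331 is a yeast two-hybrid "bait" plasmid built on the pGBKT7 backbone, a yeast expression shuttle vector of about 7.5 kb. It replicates in E. coli from a high-copy ColE1/pUC-type origin and is selected with kanamycin through a Tn5 aminoglycoside phosphotransferase gene (NeoR/KanR) driven by the AmpR promoter. In Saccharomyces cerevisiae it is maintained episomally by the 2μ origin and selected by the TRP1 auxotrophic marker, expressed from its own promoter, which allows growth of trp1 strains without tryptophan. An f1 origin is also present. Short fragments annotated as lac regulatory elements, lacI, lacZα, rop, bom, ble and poly(A) signals appear to be backbone remnants rather than functional parts.

The expression cassette uses the constitutive yeast ADH1 promoter to drive the GAL4 DNA-binding domain, followed downstream by the cloned insert and then by T7 and ADH1 terminators. A T7 promoter sits between the GAL4 domain and the insert, which in this backbone permits in vitro transcription of the insert without the GAL4 portion. The catalogue lists the insert as the rice (Oryza sativa) locus LOC_Os01g52160. The automated annotation marks a roughly 190 bp stretch in this position as similar to Arabidopsis NAKR1 (HPP02), which most likely reflects homology of the rice sequence to that protein, not a different insert. The record does not state the cloning method or the exact boundaries of the insert. The construct serves to test protein–protein interactions between the GAL4 DNA-binding domain fusion and prey proteins fused to an activation domain. The associated publication concerns how a blast fungus effector binds its host targets.
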