Features (pLannotate 1.2.2; 24 found; start..end, strand, type, name):
     30..734     +  promoter       ADH1 promoter: S. cerevisiae ADH1; promoter for alcohol dehydrogenase 1
    762..1202    +  CDS            GAL4 DNA binding domain: DNA binding domain of the GAL4 transcriptional activator; Saccharomyces cerevisiae GAL4 (truncated)
   1213..1231    +  promoter       T7 promoter: promoter for bacteriophage T7 RNA polymerase
   1314..1502    +  CDS            NAKR1 (fragment): NAKR1_ARATH - Also known as HPP02 From Arabidopsis thaliana (Mouse-ear cress).
   1550..1597    +  terminator     T7 terminator: transcription terminator for bacteriophage T7 RNA polymerase
   1624..1811    +  terminator     ADH1 terminator: S. cerevisiae ADH1; transcription terminator for the S. cerevisiae alcohol dehydrogenase 1 (ADH1) gene
   1859..1875    -  protein_bind   lac operator: The lac repressor binds to the lac operator to inhibit transcription in E. coli. This inhibition can be relieved by adding lactose or isopropyl-β-D-thiogalactopyranoside (IPTG). lac repressor encoded by lacI
   1883..1913    -  promoter       lac promoter: promoter for the E. coli lac operon
   1928..1949    -  protein_bind   CAP binding site: CAP binding activates transcription in the presence of cAMP. E. coli catabolite activator protein
   1962..2054    -  CDS            lacI (fragment): lac repressor; lacI; The lac repressor binds to the lac operator to inhibit transcription in E. coli. This inhibition can be relieved by adding lactose or isopropyl-β-D-thiogalactopyranoside (IPTG).
   2237..2825    -  rep_origin     ori: high-copy-number ColE1/pMB1/pBR322/pUC origin of replication
   3047..3063    +  polyA_signal   bGH poly(A) signal (fragment): bovine growth hormone polyadenylation signal
   3154..3201    -  polyA_signal   HSV TK poly(A) signal: herpes simplex virus thymidine kinase polyadenylation signal (Cole and Stacy, 1985)
   3260..3412    -  CDS            ble (fragment): BLE_KLEPN - Experimental evidence at protein level: Swiss-Prot protein existence level 1. Binding protein with a strong affinity to the bleomycin family of antibiotics. Binds to CL990; an antimitotic-antibiotic compound. From Klebsiella pneumoniae.
   3433..4227    -  CDS            NeoR/KanR: aminoglycoside phosphotransferase from Tn5; aph(3')-II (or nptII); confers resistance to neomycin, kanamycin, and G418 (Geneticin®)
   4228..4332    -  promoter       AmpR promoter: bla
   4359..5701    -  rep_origin     2μ ori: yeast 2μ plasmid origin of replication
   5769..5804    +  CDS            rop (fragment): Rop protein, which maintains plasmids at low copy number; rop
   5906..5955    +  misc_feature   bom (fragment): basis of mobility region from pBR322
   6094..6241    +  promoter       TRP1 promoter: S. cerevisiae TRP1
   6242..6916    +  CDS            TRP1: phosphoribosylanthranilate isomerase, required for tryptophan biosynthesis; S. cerevisiae TRP1; yeast auxotrophic marker
   6967..7018    +  misc_feature   bom (fragment): basis of mobility region from pBR322
   7046..7474    -  rep_origin     f1 ori (sequence partly withheld): f1 bacteriophage origin of replication; arrow indicates direction of (+) strand synthesis
   7478..29      -  CDS            lacZα (fragment) (across the origin): LacZα fragment of β-galactosidase; lacZ fragment
>Addgene plasmid #168392 | pTL331 | addgene full sequence | sequence record 349786 | Addgene NGS Result
CGGTGCGGGCCTCTTCGCTATTACGCCAGATCCTTTTGTTGTTTCCGGGTGTACAATATGGACTTCCTCT
TTTCTGGCAACCAAACCCATACATCGGGATTCCTATAATACCTTCGTTGGTCTCCCTAACATGTAGGTGG
CGGAGGGGAGATATACAATAGAACAGATACCAGACAAGACATAATGGGCTAAACAAGACTACACCAATTA
CACTGCCTCATTGATGGTGGTACATAACGAACTAATACTGTAGCCCTAGACTTGATAGCCATCATCATAT
CGAAGTTTCACTACCCTTTTTCCATTTGCCATCTATTGAAGTAATAATAGGCGCATGCAACTTCTTTTCT
TTTTTTTTCTTTTCTCTCTCCCCCGTTGTTGTCTCACCATATCCGCAATGACAAAAAAATGATGGAAGAC
ACTAAAGGAAAAAATTAACGACAAAGACAGCACCAACAGATGTCGTTGTTCCAGAGCTGATGAGGGGTAT
CTCGAAGCACACGAAACTTTTTCCTTCCTTCATTCACGCACACTACTCTCTAATGAGCAACGGTATACGG
CCTTCCTTCCAGTTACTTGAATTTGAAATAAAAAAAAGTTTGCTGTCTTGCTATCAAGTATAAATAGACC
TGCAATTATTAATCTTTTGTTTCCTCGTCATTGTTCTCGTTCCCTTTCTTCCTTGTTTCTTTTTCTGCAC
AATATTTCAAGCTATACCAAGCATACAATCAACTCCAAGCTTGAAGCAAGCCTCCTGAAAGATGAAGCTA
CTGTCTTCTATCGAACAAGCATGCGATATTTGCCGACTTAAAAAGCTCAAGTGCTCCAAAGAAAAACCGA
AGTGCGCCAAGTGTCTGAAGAACAACTGGGAGTGTCGCTACTCTCCCAAAACCAAAAGGTCTCCGCTGAC
TAGGGCACATCTGACAGAAGTGGAATCAAGGCTAGAAAGACTGGAACAGCTATTTCTACTGATTTTTCCT
CGAGAAGACCTTGACATGATTTTGAAAATGGATTCTTTACAGGATATAAAAGCATTGTTAACAGGATTAT
TTGTACAAGATAATGTGAATAAAGATGCCGTCACAGATAGATTGGCTTCAGTGGAGACTGATATGCCTCT
AACATTGAGACAGCATAGAATAAGTGCGACATCATCATCGGAAGAGAGTAGTAACAAAGGTCAAAGACAG
TTGACTGTATCGCCGGAATTTGTAATACGACTCACTATAGGGCGAGCCGCCATCATGGAGGAGCAGAAGC
TGATCTCAGAGGAGGACCTGCATATGGCCATGGAGGCCGAATTCCCGAAAACCGTGGAACTGCGCGTGAG
CATGCATTGCTATGGCTGCGCCAAAAAGGTGCAGAAGCACATCAGCAAAATGGATGGCGTGACCAGCTTC
GAAGTGGACCTGGAAAGCAAGAAAGTGGTGGTGATCGGCGACATTACCCCGTATGAAGTGCTGGCCAGCG
TGAGCAAAGTGATGAAATTCGCCGAGCTGTGGGTGGCCCCGAATAGCCAGGGATCCGTCGACCTGCAGCG
GCCGCATAACTAGCATAACCCCTTGGGGCCTCTAAACGGGTCTTGAGGGGTTTTTTGCGCGCTTGCAGCC
AAGCTAATTCCGGGCGAATTTCTTATGATTTATGATTTTTATTATTAAATAAGTTATAAAAAAAATAAGT
GTATACAAATTTTAAAGTGACTCTTAGGTTTTAAAACGAAAATTCTTATTCTTGAGTAACTCTTTCCTGT
AGGTCAGGTTGCTTTCTCAGGTATAGCATGAGGTCGCTCTTATTGACCACACCTCTACCGGCATGCAAGC
TTGGCGTAATCATGGTCATAGCTGTTTCCTGTGTGAAATTGTTATCCGCTCACAATTCCACACAACATAC
GAGCCGGAAGCATAAAGTGTAAAGCCTGGGGTGCCTAATGAGTGAGCTAACTCACATTAATTGCGTTGCG
CTCACTGCCCGCTTTCCAGTCGGGAAACCTGTCGTGCCAGCTGCATTAATGAATCGGCCAACGCGCGGGG
AGAGGCGGTTTGCGTATTGGGCGCTCTTCCGCTTCCTCGCTCACTGACTCGCTGCGCTCGGTCGTTCGGC
TGCGGCGAGCGGTATCAGCTCACTCAAAGGCGGTAATACGGTTATCCACAGAATCAGGGGATAACGCAGG
AAAGAACATGTGAGCAAAAGGCCAGCAAAAGGCCAGGAACCGTAAAAAGGCCGCGTTGCTGGCGTTTTTC
CATAGGCTCCGCCCCCCTGACGAGCATCACAAAAATCGACGCTCAAGTCAGAGGTGGCGAAACCCGACAG
GACTATAAAGATACCAGGCGTTTCCCCCTGGAAGCTCCCTCGTGCGCTCTCCTGTTCCGACCCTGCCGCT
TACCGGATACCTGTCCGCCTTTCTCCCTTCGGGAAGCGTGGCGCTTTCTCATAGCTCACGCTGTAGGTAT
CTCAGTTCGGTGTAGGTCGTTCGCTCCAAGCTGGGCTGTGTGCACGAACCCCCCGTTCAGCCCGACCGCT
GCGCCTTATCCGGTAACTATCGTCTTGAGTCCAACCCGGTAAGACACGACTTATCGCCACTGGCAGCAGC
CACTGGTAACAGGATTAGCAGAGCGAGGTATGTAGGCGGTGCTACAGAGTTCTTGAAGTGGTGGCCTAAC
TACGGCTACACTAGAAGAACAGTATTTGGTATCTGCGCTCTGCTGAAGCCAGTTACCTTCGGAAAAAGAG
TTGGTAGCTCTTGATCCGGCAAACAAACCACCGCTGGTAGCGGTGGTTTTTTTGTTTGCAAGCAGCAGAT
TACGCGCAGAAAAAAAGGATCTCAAGAAGATCCTTTGATCTTTTCTACGGGGTCTGACGCTCAGTGGAAC
GAAAACTCACGTTAAGGGATTTTGGTCATGAGATTATCAAAAAGGATCTTCACCTAGATCCTTTTAAATT
AAAAATGAAGTTTTAAATCAATCTAAAGTATATATGAGTAACCTGAGGCTATGGCAGGGCCTGCCGCCCC
GACGTTGGCTGCGAGCCCTGGGCCTTCACCCGAACTTGGGGGGTGGGGTGGGGAAAAGGAAGAAACGCGG
GCGTATTGGCCCCAATGGGGTCTCGGTGGGGTATCGACAGAGTGCCAGCCCTGGGACCGAACCCCGCGTT
TATGAACAAACGACCCAACACCGTGCGTTTTATTCTGTCTTTTTATTGCCGTCATAGCGCGGGTTCCTTC
CGGTATTGTCTCCTTCCGTGTTTCAGTTAGCCTCCCCCTAGGGTGGGCGAAGAACTCCAGCATGAGATCC
CCGCGCTGGAGGATCATCCAGCCGGCGTCCCGGAAAACGATTCCGAAGCCCAACCTTTCATAGAAGGCGG
CGGTGGAATCGAAATCTCGTGATGGCAGGTTGGGCGTCGCTTGGTCGGTCATTTCGAACCCCAGAGTCCC
GCTCAGAAGAACTCGTCAAGAAGGCGATAGAAGGCGATGCGCTGCGAATCGGGAGCGGCGATACCGTAAA
GCACGAGGAAGCGGTCAGCCCATTCGCCGCCAAGCTCTTCAGCAATATCACGGGTAGCCAACGCTATGTC
CTGATAGCGGTCCGCCACACCCAGCCGGCCACAGTCGATGAATCCAGAAAAGCGGCCATTTTCCACCATG
ATATTCGGCAAGCAGGCATCGCCATGAGTCACGACGAGATCCTCGCCGTCGGGCATGCTCGCCTTGAGCC
TGGCGAACAGTTCGGCTGGCGCGAGCCCCTGATGCTCTTCGTCCAGATCATCCTGATCGACAAGACCGGC
TTCCATCCGAGTACGTGCTCGCTCGATGCGATGTTTCGCTTGGTGGTCGAATGGGCAGGTAGCCGGATCA
AGCGTATGCAGCCGCCGCATTGCATCAGCCATGATGGATACTTTCTCGGCAGGAGCAAGGTGAGATGACA
GGAGATCCTGCCCCGGCACTTCGCCCAATAGCAGCCAGTCCCTTCCCGCTTCAGTGACAACGTCGAGCAC
AGCTGCGCAAGGAACGCCCGTCGTGGCCAGCCACGATAGCCGCGCTGCCTCGTCTTGCAGTTCATTCAGG
GCACCGGACAGGTCGGTCTTGACAAAAAGAACCGGGCGCCCCTGCGCTGACAGCCGGAACACGGCGGCAT
CAGAGCAGCCGATTGTCTGTTGTGCCCAGTCATAGCCGAATAGCCTCTCCACCCAAGCGGCCGGAGAACC
TGCGTGCAATCCATCTTGTTCAATCATACTCTTCCTTTTTCAATATTATTGAAGCATTTATCAGGGTTAT
TGTCTCATGAGCGGATACATATTTGAATGTATTTAGAAAAATAAACAAATAGGGGTTCCGCGCACATTTC
CCCGAAAAGTGCCACCTGAACGAAGCATCTGTGCTTCATTTTGTAGAACAAAAATGCAACGCGAGAGCGC
TAATTTTTCAAACAAAGAATCTGAGCTGCATTTTTACAGAACAGAAATGCAACGCGAAAGCGCTATTTTA
CCAACGAAGAATCTGTGCTTCATTTTTGTAAAACAAAAATGCAACGCGAGAGCGCTAATTTTTCAAACAA
AGAATCTGAGCTGCATTTTTACAGAACAGAAATGCAACGCGAGAGCGCTATTTTACCAACAAAGAATCTA
TACTTCTTTTTTGTTCTACAAAAATGCATCCCGAGAGCGCTATTTTTCTAACAAAGCATCTTAGATTACT
TTTTTTCTCCTTTGTGCGCTCTATAATGCAGTCTCTTGATAACTTTTTGCACTGTAGGTCCGTTAAGGTT
AGAAGAAGGCTACTTTGGTGTCTATTTTCTCTTCCATAAAAAAAGCCTGACTCCACTTCCCGCGTTTACT
GATTACTAGCGAAGCTGCGGGTGCATTTTTTCAAGATAAAGGCATCCCCGATTATATTCTATACCGATGT
GGATTGCGCATACTTTGTGAACAGAAAGTGATAGCGTTGATGATTCTTCATTGGTCAGAAAATTATGAAC
GGTTTCTTCTATTTTGTCTCTATATACTACGTATAGGAAATGTTTACATTTTCGTATTGTTTTCGATTCA
CTCTATGAATAGTTCTTACTACAATTTTTTTGTCTAAAGAGTAATACTAGAGATAAACATAAAAAATGTA
GAGGTCGAGTTTAGATGCAAGTTCAAGGAGCGAAAGGTGGATGGGTAGGTTATATAGGGATATAGCACAG
AGATATATAGCAAAGAGATACTTTTGAGCAATGTTTGTGGAAGCGGTATTCGCAATATTTTAGTAGCTCG
TTACAGTCCGGTGCGTTTTTGGTTTTTTGAAAGTGCGTCTTCAGAGCGCTTTTGGTTTTCAAAAGCGCTC
TGAAGTTCCTATACTTTCTAGAGAATAGGAACTTCGGAATAGGAACTTCAAAGCGTTTCCGAAAACGAGC
GCTTCCGAAAATGCAACGCGAGCTGCGCACATACAGCTCACTGTTCACGTCGCACCTATATCTGCGTGTT
GCCTGTATATATATATACATGAGAAGAACGGCATAGTGCGTGTTTATGCTTAAATGCGTACTTATATGCG
TCTATTTATGTAGGATGAAAGGTAGTCTAGTACCTCCTGTGATATTATCCCATTCCATGCGGGGTATCGT
ATGCTTCCTTCAGCACTACCCTTTAGCTGTTCTATATGCTGCCACTCCTCAATTGGATTAGTCTCATCCT
TCAATGCTATCATTTCCTTTGATATTGGATCATACTAAGAAACCATTATTATCATGACATTAACCTATAA
AAATAGGCGTATCACGAGGCCCTTTCGTCTCGCGCGTTTCGGTGATGACGGTGAAAACCTCTGACACATG
CAGCTCCCGGAGACGGTCACAGCTTGTCTGTAAGCGGATGCCGGGAGCAGACAAGCCCGTCAGGGCGCGT
CAGCGGGTGTTGGCGGGTGTCGGGGCTGGCTTAACTATGCGGCATCAGAGCAGATTGTACTGAGAGTGCA
CCATAGATCAACGACATTACTATATATATAATATAGGAAGCATTTAATAGAACAGCATCGTAATATATGT
GTACTTTGCAGTTATGACGCCAGATGGCAGTAGTGGAAGATATTCTTTATTGAAAAATAGCTTGTCACCT
TACGTACAATCTTGATCCGGAGCTTTTCTTTTTTTGCCGATTAAGAATTAATTCGGTCGAAAAAAGAAAA
GGAGAGGGCCAAGAGGGAGGGCATTGGTGACTATTGAGCACGTGAGTATACGTGATTAAGCACACAAAGG
CAGCTTGGAGTATGTCTGTTATTAATTTCACAGGTAGTTCTGGTCCATTGGTGAAAGTTTGCGGCTTGCA
GAGCACAGAGGCCGCAGAATGTGCTCTAGATTCCGATGCTGACTTGCTGGGTATTATATGTGTGCCCAAT
AGAAAGAGAACAATTGACCCGGTTATTGCAAGGAAAATTTCAAGTCTTGTAAAAGCATATAAAAATAGTT
CAGGCACTCCGAAATACTTGGTTGGCGTGTTTCGTAATCAACCTAAGGAGGATGTTTTGGCTCTGGTCAA
TGATTACGGCATTGATATCGTCCAACTGCATGGAGATGAGTCGTGGCAAGAATACCAAGAGTTCCTCGGT
TTGCCAGTTATTAAAAGACTCGTATTTCCAAAAGACTGCAACATACTACTCAGTGCAGCTTCACAGAAAC
CTCATTCGTTTATTCCCTTGTTTGATTCAGAAGCAGGTGGGACAGGTGAACTTTTGGATTGGAACTCGAT
TTCTGACTGGGTTGGAAGGCAAGAGAGCCCCGAAAGCTTACATTTTATGTTAGCTGGTGGACTGACGCCA
GAAAATGTTGGTGATGCGCTTAGATTAAATGGCGTTATTGGTGTTGATGTAAGCGGAGGTGTGGAGACAA
ATGGTGTAAAAGACTCTAACAAAATAGCAAATTTCGTCAAAAATGCTAAGAAATAGGTTATTACTGAGTA
GTATTTATTTAAGTATTGTTTGTGCACTTGCCGATCTATGCGGTGTGAAATACCGCACAGATGCGTAAGG
AGAAAATACCGCATCAGGAAATTGTAAGCGTTAATATTTTGTTAAAATTCGCGTTAAATTTTTGTTAAAT
CAGCTCATTTTTTAACCAATAGGCCGAAATCGGCAAAATCCCTTATAAATCAAAAGAATAGACCGAGATA
GGGT
[37 nt withheld, positions 7145-7181]
AAAGAACGTGGACTCCAACGTCAAAGG
[49 nt withheld, positions 7209-7257]
T
[91 nt withheld, positions 7259-7349]
G
[124 nt withheld, positions 7351-7474]
CCATTCGCCATTCAGGCTGCGCAACTGTTGGGAAGGGCGAT
