>Addgene plasmid #168392 | pTL331 | depositor partial sequence | sequence record 326492 | insert
GAATTCCCGAAAACCGTGGAACTGCGCGTGAGCATGCATTGCTATGGCTGCGCCAAAAAGGTGCAGAAGC
ACATCAGCAAAATGGATGGCGTGACCAGCTTCGAAGTGGACCTGGAAAGCAAGAAAGTGGTGGTGATCGG
CGACATTACCCCGTATGAAGTGCTGGCCAGCGTGAGCAAAGTGATGAAATTCGCCGAGCTGTGGGTGGCC
CCGAATAGCCAGGGATCC
